Addgene plasmid #83817: RSV/mGATA3 (antisense)
Purpose: contains antisense mouse GATA3
Depositing lab: Douglas Engel. Depositing organization: Northwestern University. Publication: Murine and human T-lymphocyte GATA-3 factors mediate transcription through a cis-regulatory element within the human T-cell receptor delta gene enhancer. Ko LJ, Yamamoto M, Leonard MW, George KM, Ting P, Engel JD. Mol Cell Biol. 1991 May . 11(5):2778-84. PubMed 2017177.
Backbone
  Vector backbone: RSV-CAT
  Backbone manufacturer: Gorman, et al. 1982
  Modifications to backbone: CAT was removed
  Vector type: Mammalian Expression
Growth in bacteria
  Bacterial resistance: Ampicillin, 100 μg/mL
  Growth temperature: 37°C
  Growth strain: DH5alpha
  Copy number: Unknown
Gene/Insert
  Gene/Insert name: GATA3-antisense strand
  Species: M. musculus (mouse)
  Entrez Gene: Gata3 (a.k.a. Gata-3, jal)
  Promoter: RSV
  Cloning method: Restriction Enzyme; 5′ cloning site HindIII (not destroyed); 3′ cloning site HindIII (not destroyed)
  Sequencing primers: 5′ pREP-F (GCTCGATACAATAAACGCC); 3′ SV40pA-R
Terms and licenses: Academic/Nonprofit Terms; Industry Terms: Not Available to Industry
How to cite: RSV/mGATA3 (antisense) was a gift from Douglas Engel (Addgene plasmid # 83817 ; http://n2t.net/addgene:83817 ; RRID:Addgene_83817)
