[The description below was written by a language model from this plasmid's Addgene catalogue record.]
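Description:
RSV/mGATA3 (antisense) is a mammalian expression plasmid built on the RSV-CAT backbone, from which the chloramphenicol acetyltransferase reporter gene has been removed to make room for an insert. It is propagated in E. coli under ampicillin selection. The record lists the copy number as unknown and does not name the bacterial origin of replication. No mammalian selection marker is recorded, which suits a vector intended for transient transfection.

The insert is mouse Gata3 cDNA placed in the reverse (antisense) orientation relative to the RSV promoter, the strong retroviral promoter derived from the Rous sarcoma virus long terminal repeat that drives high-level transcription in many vertebrate cell types. The fragment was cloned by restriction digestion into a single HindIII site, which is retained at both ends. Because such non-directional cloning yields both orientations, this plasmid represents the orientation in which the promoter transcribes the non-coding strand, so no GATA-3 protein should be produced. The listing of an SV40 polyadenylation-region primer for 3′ sequencing suggests that an SV40 polyA signal lies downstream of the insert, although no feature table is provided to confirm this or the exact extent of the cDNA.

The stated purpose is simply that the construct contains antisense mouse GATA3. The associated work concerns transcriptional activation by T-lymphocyte GATA-3 factors through an element in the human T-cell receptor delta enhancer. In that context, a plasmid of this design would most plausibly serve as a negative control alongside a sense-orientation GATA-3 expression vector in co-transfection assays, though the record does not state this explicitly.
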