>Addgene plasmid #83817 | RSV/mGATA3 (antisense) | addgene partial sequence | sequence record 161348 | SV40-splice-R2 5'-CACAAACAATTAGAATCAGTAG-3'
TAAGGTTCCTTCACAAAGATCAATTCCAACTATCCCGCAAAGATTTTTCTTTCCTCCCTAAACCCTCCTT
TTTGCTCTCCTTTTCTATACCCTTAACTGCAAACAAACCATTAAACGACCCCTCTCCTGGGCCTCCGACG
GCAGGAGTCCGCGGACCTCCCAGGCCGACAGCCCTCCCTCTACCCGCGAGGGTTCCGGGCCGGGCGAGAG
GGCGCGAGCACAGCCGAGGACATGGAGGTGACTGCGGACCAGCCGCGCTGGGTGAGCCACCATCACCCCG
CGGTCCTCAACGGTCAGCACCCAGACACGCACCACCCGGGCCTCGGCCATTCGTACATGGAAGCTCAGTA
TCCGCTGACGGAAGAGGTGGACGTACTTTTTAACATCGATGGTCAAGGCAACCACGTCCCGTCCTACTAC
GGAAACTCCGTCAGGGCTACGGTGCAGAGGTATCCTCCGACCCACCACGGGAGCCAGGTATGCCGCCCGC
CTCTGCTGCACGGATCTCTGCCCTGGCTGGATGGCGGCAAAGCCCTGAGCAGCCACCACACCGCCTCGCC
CTGGAACCTCAGCCCCTTCTCCAAGACGTCCATCCACCACGGCTCTCCGGGGCCTCTGTCCGTTTACCCT
CCGGCTTCATCCTCTTCTCTGGCGGCCGGCCACTCCAGTCCTCATCTCTTCACCTTCCCGCCCACCCCGC
CGAAAGACGTCTCCCCAGACCCGTCGCTGTCCACCCCGGGATCCGCCGGGTCGGCCAGGCAAGATGAGAA
AGAGTGCCTCAAGTATCAGGTGCAGCTGCCAGATAGCATGAAGCTGGAGACGTCTCACTCTCGAGGCAGC
ATGACCACCCTGGGTGGGGCCTCATCCTCAGCCCA
